>Addgene plasmid #143442 | TFORF0847 | addgene full sequence | sequence record 397944 | Addgene NGS Result
TTAATGTAGTCTTATGCAATACTCTTGTAGTCTTGCAACATGGTAACGATGAGTTAGCAACATGCCTTAC
AAGGAGAGAAAAAGCACCGTGCATGCCGATTGGTGGAAGTAAGGTGGTACGATCGTGCCTTATTAGGAAG
GCAACAGACGGGTCTGACATGGATTGGACGAACCACTGAATTGCCGCATTGCAGAGATATTGTATTTAAG
TGCCTAGCTCGATACATAAACGGGTCTCTCTGGTTAGACCAGATCTGAGCCTGGGAGCTCTCTGGCTAAC
TAGGGAACCCACTGCTTAAGCCTCAATAAAGCTTGCCTTGAGTGCTTCAAGTAGTGTGTGCCCGTCTGTT
GTGTGACTCTGGTAACTAGAGATCCCTCAGACCCTTTTAGTCAGTGTGGAAAATCTCTAGCAGTGGCGCC
CGAACAGGGACTTGAAAGCGAAAGGGAAACCAGAGGAGCTCTCTCGACGCAGGACTCGGCTTGCTGAAGC
GCGCACGGCAAGAGGCGAGGGGCGGCGACTGGTGAGTACGCCAAAAATTTTGACTAGCGGAGGCTAGAAG
GAGAGAGATGGGTGCGAGAGCGTCAGTATTAAGCGGGGGAGAATTAGATCGCGATGGGAAAAAATTCGGT
TAAGGCCAGGGGGAAAGAAAAAATATAAATTAAAACATATAGTATGGGCAAGCAGGGAGCTAGAACGATT
CGCAGTTAATCCTGGCCTGTTAGAAACATCAGAAGGCTGTAGACAAATACTGGGACAGCTACAACCATCC
CTTCAGACAGGATCAGAAGAACTTAGATCATTATATAATACAGTAGCAACCCTCTATTGTGTGCATCAAA
GGATAGAGATAAAAGACACCAAGGAAGCTTTAGACAAGATAGAGGAAGAGCAAAACAAAAGTAAGACCAC
CGCACAGCAAGCGGCCGCTGATCTTCAGACCTGGAGGAGGAGATATGAGGGACAATTGGAGAAGTGAATT
ATATAAATATAAAGTAGTAAAAATTGAACCATTAGGAGTAGCACCCACCAAGGCAAAGAGAAGAGTGGTG
CAGAGAGAAAAAAGAGCAGTGGGAATAGGAGCTTTGTTCCTTGGGTTCTTGGGAGCAGCAGGAAGCACTA
TGGGCGCAGCGTCAATGACGCTGACGGTACAGGCCAGACAATTATTGTCTGGTATAGTGCAGCAGCAGAA
CAATTTGCTGAGGGCTATTGAGGCGCAACAGCATCTGTTGCAACTCACAGTCTGGGGCATCAAGCAGCTC
CAGGCAAGAATCCTGGCTGTGGAAAGATACCTAAAGGATCAACAGCTCCTGGGGATTTGGGGTTGCTCTG
GAAAACTCATTTGCACCACTGCTGTGCCTTGGAATGCTAGTTGGAGTAATAAATCTCTGGAACAGATTTG
GAATCACACGACCTGGATGGAGTGGGACAGAGAAATTAACAATTACACAAGCTTAATACACTCCTTAATT
GAAGAATCGCAAAACCAGCAAGAAAAGAATGAACAAGAATTATTGGAATTAGATAAATGGGCAAGTTTGT
GGAATTGGTTTAACATAACAAATTGGCTGTGGTATATAAAATTATTCATAATGATAGTAGGAGGCTTGGT
AGGTTTAAGAATAGTTTTTGCTGTACTTTCTATAGTGAATAGAGTTAGGCAGGGATATTCACCATTATCG
TTTCAGACCCACCTCCCAACCCCGAGGGGACCCATGCATTGCATCTCAATTAGTCAGCAACCAGGTGTGG
AAAGTCCCCAGGCTCCCCAGCAGGCAGAAGTATGCAAAGCATGCGTCTCAATTAGTCAGCAACCATAGTC
CCGCCCCTAACTCCGCCCATCCCGCCCCTAACTCCGCCCAGTTCCGCCCATTCTCCGCCCCATGGCTGAC
TAATTTTTTTTATTTATGCAGAGGCCGAGGCCGCCTCGGCCTCTGAGCTATTCCAGAAGTAGTGAGGAGG
CTTTTTTGGAGGCCTAGGCTTTTGCAAAAAGCTTTCTAGAGGTACCACCGGAGCTTACCATGACCGAGTA
CAAGCCCACGGTGCGCCTCGCCACCCGCGACGACGTCCCCAGGGCCGTACGCACCCTCGCCGCCGCGTTC
GCCGACTACCCCGCCACGCGCCACACCGTCGATCCGGACCGCCACATCGAGCGGGTCACCGAGCTGCAAG
AACTCTTCCTCACGCGCGTCGGGCTCGACATCGGCAAGGTGTGGGTCGCGGACGACGGCGCCGCCGTGGC
GGTCTGGACCACGCCGGAGAGCGTCGAAGCGGGGGCGGTGTTCGCCGAGATCGGCCCGCGCATGGCCGAG
TTGAGCGGTTCCCGGCTGGCCGCGCAGCAACAGATGGAAGGCCTCCTGGCGCCGCACCGGCCCAAGGAGC
CCGCGTGGTTCCTGGCCACCGTCGGCGTCTCGCCCGACCACCAGGGCAAGGGTCTGGGCAGCGCCGTCGT
GCTCCCCGGAGTGGAGGCGGCCGAGCGCGCCGGGGTGCCCGCCTTCCTGGAGACCTCCGCGCCCCGCAAC
CTCCCCTTCTACGAGCGGCTCGGCTTCACCGTCACCGCCGACGTCGAGGTGCCCGAAGGACCGCGCACCT
GGTGCATGACCCGCAAGCCCGGTGCCAGTTAACGAATTCTAGATCTTGAGACAAATGGCAGTATTCATCC
ACAATTTTAAAAGAAAAGGGGGGATTGGGGGGTACAGTGCAGGGGAAAGAATAGTAGACATAATAGCAAC
AGACATACAAACTAAAGAATTACAAAAACAAATTACAAAAATTCAAAATTTTCGGGTTTATTACAGGGAC
AGCAGAGATCCACTTTGGCGCCGGCTCGAGGCCTGCAGGTGCAAAGATGGATAAAGTTTTAAACAGAGAG
GAATCTTTGCAGCTAATGGACCTTCTAGGTCTTGAAAGGAGTGGGAATTGGCTCCGGTGCCCGTCAGTGG
GCAGAGCGCACATCGCCCACAGTCCCCGAGAAGTTGGGGGGAGGGGTCGGCAATTGAACCGGTGCCTAGA
GAAGGTGGCGCGGGGTAAACTGGGAAAGTGATGTCGTGTACTGGCTCCGCCTTTTTCCCGAGGGTGGGGG
AGAACCGTATATAAGTGCAGTAGTCGCCGTGAACGTTCTTTTTCGCAACGGGTTTGCCGCCAGAACACAG
GTAAGTGCCGTGTGTGGTTCCCGCGGGCCTGGCCTCTTTACGGGTTATGGCCCTTGCGTGCCTTGAATTA
CTTCCACCTGGCTGCAGTACGTGATTCTTGATCCCGAGCTTCGGGTTGGAAGTGGGTGGGAGAGTTCGAG
GCCTTGCGCTTAAGGAGCCCCTTCGCCTCGTGCTTGAGTTGAGGCCTGGCCTGGGCGCTGGGGCCGCCGC
GTGCGAATCTGGTGGCACCTTCGCGCCTGTCTCGCTGCTTTCGATAAGTCTCTAGCCATTTAAAATTTTT
GATGACCTGCTGCGACGCTTTTTTTCTGGCAAGATAGTCTTGTAAATGCGGGCCAAGATCTGCACACTGG
TATTTCGGTTTTTGGGGCCGCGGGCGGCGACGGGGCCCGTGCGTCCCAGCGCACATGTTCGGCGAGGCGG
GGCCTGCGAGCGCGGCCACCGAGAATCGGACGGGGGTAGTCTCAAGCTGGCCGGCCTGCTCTGGTGCCTG
GCCTCGCGCCGCCGTGTATCGCCCCGCCCTGGGCGGCAAGGCTGGCCCGGTCGGCACCAGTTGCGTGAGC
GGAAAGATGGCCGCTTCCCGGCCCTGCTGCAGGGAGCTCAAAATGGAGGACGCGGCGCTCGGGAGAGCGG
GCGGGTGAGTCACCCACACAAAGGAAAAGGGCCTTTCCGTCCTCAGCCGTCGCTTCATGTGACTCCACGG
AGTACCGGGCGCCGTCCAGGCACCTCGATTAGTTCTCGAGCTTTTGGAGTACGTCGTCTTTAGGTTGGGG
GGAGGGGTTTTATGCGATGGAGTTTCCCCACACTGAGTGGGTGGAGACTGAAGTTAGGCCAGCTTGGCAC
TTGATGTAATTCTCCTTGGAATTTGCCCTTTTTGAGTTTGGATCTTGGTTCATTCTCAAGCCTCAGACAG
TGGTTCAAAGTTTTTTTCTTCCATTTCAGGTGTCGTGAGGCTAGCACCGCCACCATGAGTGAGGCGGGCG
AGGCCACCACCACCACCACCACCACCCTCCCGCAGGCTCCGACGGAGGCGGCCGCCGCGGCTCCCCAGGA
CCCCGCGCCCAAGAGCCCGGTGGGCAGCGGTGCGCCCCAGGCCGCGGCCCCGGCGCCCGCCGCCCACGTC
GCAGGAAACCCCGGTGGGGACGCGGCCCCCGCAGCCACGGGCACCGCGGCCGCCGCCTCTTTAGCCACCG
CCGCCGGCAGCGAAGACGCGGAGAAAAAAGTTCTCGCCACCAAAGTCCTTGGCACTGTCAAATGGTTCAA
CGTCAGAAATGGATATGGATTTATAAATCGAAATGACACCAAAGAAGATGTATTTGTACATCAGACTGCC
ATCAAGAAGAATAACCCACGGAAATATCTGCGCAGTGTAGGAGATGGAGAAACTGTAGAGTTTGATGTGG
TTGAAGGAGAGAAGGGTGCAGAAGCTGCCAATGTGACTGGCCCGGATGGAGTTCCTGTGGAAGGGAGTCG
TTACGCTGCAGATCGGCGCCGTTACAGACGTGGCTACTATGGAAGGCGCCGTGGCCCTCCCCGGAATGCT
GGTGAGATTGGAGAGATGAAGGATGGAGTCCCAGAGGGAGCACAACTTCAGGGACCGGTTCATCGAAATC
CAACTTACCGCCCAAGGTACCGTAGCAGGGGACCTCCTCGCCCACGACCTGCCCCAGCAGTTGGAGAGGC
TGAAGATAAAGAAAATCAGCAAGCCACCAGTGGTCCAAACCAGCCGTCTGTTCGCCGTGGATACCGGCGT
CCCTACAATTACCGGCGTCGCCCGCGTCCTCCTAACGCTCCTTCACAAGATGGCAAAGAGGCCAAGGCAG
GTGAAGCACCAACTGAGAACCCTGCTCCACCCACCCAGCAGAGCAGTGCTGAGTAGTAATGAACTAGTCC
GTAACTTGAAAGTATTTCGATTTCTTGGCTTTATATATCTTGTGGAAAGGACGAGTGCCCATTAGCAACA
CATGGCCTACGCGTTAAGTCGACAATCAACCTCTGGATTACAAAATTTGTGAAAGATTGACTGGTATTCT
TAACTATGTTGCTCCTTTTACGCTATGTGGATACGCTGCTTTAATGCCTTTGTATCATGCTATTGCTTCC
CGTATGGCTTTCATTTTCTCCTCCTTGTATAAATCCTGGTTGCTGTCTCTTTATGAGGAGTTGTGGCCCG
TTGTCAGGCAACGTGGCGTGGTGTGCACTGTGTTTGCTGACGCAACCCCCACTGGTTGGGGCATTGCCAC
CACCTGTCAGCTCCTTTCCGGGACTTTCGCTTTCCCCCTCCCTATTGCCACGGCGGAACTCATCGCCGCC
TGCCTTGCCCGCTGCTGGACAGGGGCTCGGCTGTTGGGCACTGACAATTCCGTGGTGTTGTCGGGGAAAT
CATCGTCCTTTCCTTGGCTGCTCGCCTGTGTTGCCACCTGGATTCTGCGCGGGACGTCCTTCTGCTACGT
CCCTTCGGCCCTCAATCCAGCGGACCTTCCTTCCCGCGGCCTGCTGCCGGCTCTGCGGCCTCTTCCGCGT
CTTCGCCTTCGCCCTCAGACGAGTCGGATCTCCCTTTGGGCCGCCTCCCCGCGTCGACTTTAAGACCAAT
GACTTACAAGGCAGCTGTAGATCTTAGCCACTTTTTAAAAGAAAAGGGGGGACTGGAAGGGCTAATTCAC
TCCCAACGAAGACAAGATCTGCTTTTTGCTTGTACTGGGTCTCTCTGGTTAGACCAGATCTGAGCCTGGG
AGCTCTCTGGCTAACTAGGGAACCCACTGCTTAAGCCTCAATAAAGCTTGCCTTGAGTGCTTCAAGTAGT
GTGTGCCCGTCTGTTGTGTGACTCTGGTAACTAGAGATCCCTCAGACCCTTTTAGTCAGTGTGGAAAATC
TCTAGCAGTACGTATAGTAGTTCATGTCATCTTATTATTCAGTATTTATAACTTGCAAAGAAATGAATAT
CAGAGAGTGAGAGGAACTTGTTTATTGCAGCTTATAATGGTTACAAATAAAGCAATAGCATCACAAATTT
CACAAATAAAGCATTTTTTTCACTGCATTCTAGTTGTGGTTTGTCCAAACTCATCAATGTATCTTATCAT
GTCTGGCTCTAGCTATCCCGCCCCTAACTCCGCCCATCCCGCCCCTAACTCCGCCCAGTTCCGCCCATTC
TCCGCCCCATGGCTGACTAATTTTTTTTATTTATGCAGAGGCCGAGGCCGCCTCGGCCTCTGAGCTATTC
CAGAAGTAGTGAGGAGGCTTTTTTGGAGGCCTAGGGACGTACCCAATTCGCCCTATAGTGAGTCGTATTA
CGCGCGCTCACTGGCCGTCGTTTTACAACGTCGTGACTGGGAAAACCCTGGCGTTACCCAACTTAATCGC
CTTGCAGCACATCCCCCTTTCGCCAGCTGGCGTAATAGCGAAGAGGCCCGCACCGATCGCCCTTCCCAAC
AGTTGCGCAGCCTGAATGGCGAATGGG
[124 nt withheld, positions 6608-6731]
C
[91 nt withheld, positions 6733-6823]
A
[49 nt withheld, positions 6825-6873]
CCTTTGACGTTGGAGTCCACGTTCTTT
[37 nt withheld, positions 6901-6937]
ACCCTATCTCGGTCTATTCTTTTGATTTATAAGGGATTTTGCCGATTTCGGCCTATTGGTTAAAAAATGA
GCTGATTTAACAAAAATTTAACGCGAATTTTAACAAAATATTAACGCTTACAATTTAGGTGGCACTTTTC
GGGGAAATGTGCGCGGAACCCCTATTTGTTTATTTTTCTAAATACATTCAAATATGTATCCGCTCATGAG
ACAATAACCCTGATAAATGCTTCAATAATATTGAAAAAGGAAGAGTATGAGTATTCAACATTTCCGTGTC
GCCCTTATTCCCTTTTTTGCGGCATTTTGCCTTCCTGTTTTTGCTCACCCAGAAACGCTGGTGAAAGTAA
AAGATGCTGAAGATCAGTTGGGTGCACGAGTGGGTTACATCGAACTGGATCTCAACAGCGGTAAGATCCT
TGAGAGTTTTCGCCCCGAAGAACGTTTTCCAATGATGAGCACTTTTAAAGTTCTGCTATGTGGCGCGGTA
TTATCCCGTATTGACGCCGGGCAAGAGCAACTCGGTCGCCGCATACACTATTCTCAGAATGACTTGGTTG
AGTACTCACCAGTCACAGAAAAGCATCTTACGGATGGCATGACAGTAAGAGAATTATGCAGTGCTGCCAT
AACCATGAGTGATAACACTGCGGCCAACTTACTTCTGACAACGATCGGAGGACCGAAGGAGCTAACCGCT
TTTTTGCACAACATGGGGGATCATGTAACTCGCCTTGATCGTTGGGAACCGGAGCTGAATGAAGCCATAC
CAAACGACGAGCGTGACACCACGATGCCTGTAGCAATGGCAACAACGTTGCGCAAACTATTAACTGGCGA
ACTACTTACTCTAGCTTCCCGGCAACAATTAATAGACTGGATGGAGGCGGATAAAGTTGCAGGACCACTT
CTGCGCTCGGCCCTTCCGGCTGGCTGGTTTATTGCTGATAAATCTGGAGCCGGTGAGCGTGGGTCTCGCG
GTATCATTGCAGCACTGGGGCCAGATGGTAAGCCCTCCCGTATCGTAGTTATCTACACGACGGGGAGTCA
GGCAACTATGGATGAACGAAATAGACAGATCGCTGAGATAGGTGCCTCACTGATTAAGCATTGGTAACTG
TCAGACCAAGTTTACTCATATATACTTTAGATTGATTTAAAACTTCATTTTTAATTTAAAAGGATCTAGG
TGAAGATCCTTTTTGATAATCTCATGACCAAAATCCCTTAACGTGAGTTTTCGTTCCACTGAGCGTCAGA
CCCCGTAGAAAAGATCAAAGGATCTTCTTGAGATCCTTTTTTTCTGCGCGTAATCTGCTGCTTGCAAACA
AAAAAACCACCGCTACCAGCGGTGGTTTGTTTGCCGGATCAAGAGCTACCAACTCTTTTTCCGAAGGTAA
CTGGCTTCAGCAGAGCGCAGATACCAAATACTGTTCTTCTAGTGTAGCCGTAGTTAGGCCACCACTTCAA
GAACTCTGTAGCACCGCCTACATACCTCGCTCTGCTAATCCTGTTACCAGTGGCTGCTGCCAGTGGCGAT
AAGTCGTGTCTTACCGGGTTGGACTCAAGACGATAGTTACCGGATAAGGCGCAGCGGTCGGGCTGAACGG
GGGGTTCGTGCACACAGCCCAGCTTGGAGCGAACGACCTACACCGAACTGAGATACCTACAGCGTGAGCT
ATGAGAAAGCGCCACGCTTCCCGAAGGGAGAAAGGCGGACAGGTATCCGGTAAGCGGCAGGGTCGGAACA
GGAGAGCGCACGAGGGAGCTTCCAGGGGGAAACGCCTGGTATCTTTATAGTCCTGTCGGGTTTCGCCACC
TCTGACTTGAGCGTCGATTTTTGTGATGCTCGTCAGGGGGGCGGAGCCTATGGAAAAACGCCAGCAACGC
GGCCTTTTTACGGTTCCTGGCCTTTTGCTGGCCTTTTGCTCACATGTTCTTTCCTGCGTTATCCCCTGAT
TCTGTGGATAACCGTATTACCGCCTTTGAGTGAGCTGATACCGCTCGCCGCAGCCGAACGACCGAGCGCA
GCGAGTCAGTGAGCGAGGAAGCGGAAGAGCGCCCAATACGCAAACCGCCTCTCCCCGCGCGTTGGCCGAT
TCATTAATGCAGCTGGCACGACAGGTTTCCCGACTGGAAAGCGGGCAGTGAGCGCAACGCAATTAATGTG
AGTTAGCTCACTCATTAGGCACCCCAGGCTTTACACTTTATGCTTCCGGCTCGTATGTTGTGTGGAATTG
TGAGCGGATAACAATTTCACACAGGAAACAGCTATGACCATGATTACGCCAAGCGCGCAATTAACCCTCA
CTAAAGGGAACAAAAGCTGGAGCTGCAAGC
Features (pLannotate 1.2.2; 31 found; start..end, strand, type, name):
      5..231     +  promoter       RSV promoter: Rous sarcoma virus enhancer/promoter
    232..412     +  LTR            5' LTR (truncated): truncated 5' long terminal repeat (LTR) from HIV-1
    459..584     +  misc_feature   HIV-1 Ψ: packaging signal of human immunodeficiency virus type 1
    568..931     +  CDS            HIV-1 gag (fragment): gag protein from human immunodeficiency virus 1; gag
   1077..1310    +  misc_feature   RRE: The Rev response element (RRE) of HIV-1 allows for Rev-dependent mRNA export from the nucleus to the cytoplasm.
   1687..1713    +  CDS            Rev (fragment): human immunodeficiency virus 1 (HIV-1) Rev protein; rev; enhances nuclear export of unspliced and incompletely spliced viral mRNAs
   1720..1743    +  promoter       SV40 promoter (fragment): SV40 early promoter
   1744..1815    +  promoter       SV40 promoter (fragment): SV40 enhancer and early promoter
   1839..1974    +  rep_origin     SV40 ori: SV40 origin of replication
   2020..2616    +  CDS            PuroR (fragment): puromycin N-acetyltransferase; pac from Streptomyces; confers resistance to puromycin
   2665..2782    +  misc_feature   cPPT/CTS: central polypurine tract and central termination sequence of HIV-1
   2847..2913    +  CDS            small t antigen (fragment): SV40 (simian virus 40) small t antigen
   2920..4098    +  promoter       EF-1α promoter: strong constitutive promoter for human elongation factor EF-1α
   4115..5023    +  CDS            YBX3 (fragment): YBOX3_HUMAN - Also known as CSDA, DBPA. Experimental evidence at protein level: Swiss-Prot protein existence level 1. Binds to the GM-CSF promoter. Seems to act as a repressor. Binds also to full-length mRNA and to short RNA sequences containing the consensus site 5'-UCCAUCA-3'. May have a role in translation repression (By similarity). From Homo sapiens (Human).
   5039..5092    +  promoter       U6 promoter (fragment): RNA polymerase III promoter for human U6 snRNA
   5134..5722    +  misc_feature   WPRE: woodchuck hepatitis virus posttranscriptional regulatory element
   5773..5792    +  misc_feature   cPPT/CTS (fragment): central polypurine tract and central termination sequence of HIV-1
   5794..6027    +  LTR            3' LTR (ΔU3): self-inactivating 3' long terminal repeat (LTR) from HIV-1
   6105..6226    +  polyA_signal   SV40 poly(A) signal: SV40 polyadenylation signal
   6266..6401    +  rep_origin     SV40 ori: SV40 origin of replication
   6422..6440    -  promoter       T7 promoter: promoter for bacteriophage T7 RNA polymerase
   6448..6603    +  CDS            lacZα (fragment): LacZα fragment of β-galactosidase; lacZ fragment
   6608..7036    +  rep_origin     f1 ori (sequence partly withheld): f1 bacteriophage origin of replication; arrow indicates direction of (+) strand synthesis
   7089..7193    +  promoter       AmpR promoter: bla
   7194..8054    +  CDS            AmpR: β-lactamase; bla; confers resistance to ampicillin, carbenicillin, and related antibiotics
   8225..8813    +  rep_origin     ori: high-copy-number ColE1/pMB1/pBR322/pUC origin of replication
   8996..9088    +  CDS            lacI (fragment): lac repressor; lacI; The lac repressor binds to the lac operator to inhibit transcription in E. coli. This inhibition can be relieved by adding lactose or isopropyl-β-D-thiogalactopyranoside (IPTG).
   9101..9122    +  protein_bind   CAP binding site: CAP binding activates transcription in the presence of cAMP. E. coli catabolite activator protein
   9137..9167    +  promoter       lac promoter: promoter for the E. coli lac operon
   9175..9191    +  protein_bind   lac operator: The lac repressor binds to the lac operator to inhibit transcription in E. coli. This inhibition can be relieved by adding lactose or isopropyl-β-D-thiogalactopyranoside (IPTG). lac repressor encoded by lacI
   9236..9254    +  promoter       T3 promoter: promoter for bacteriophage T3 RNA polymerase
