[The description below was written by a language model from this plasmid's Addgene catalogue record and pLannotate feature annotations shown in this document.]
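Description:
TFORF0847 is a lentiviral mammalian expression plasmid built on the pLX_TRC317 backbone from the Broad Institute Genetic Perturbation Platform, carrying the human YBX3 open reading frame (also known as CSDA, DBPA or ZONAB) as one member of a barcoded transcription factor ORF collection. In bacteria it is maintained through a high-copy ColE1/pUC-type origin and selected with ampicillin via the bla gene. An f1 origin and remnants of a lac/lacZα cloning region flanked by T3 and T7 promoters are also present in the backbone. The depositor warns of possible plasmid recombination, a common concern for LTR-containing vectors.

The viral portion has a third-generation layout: an RSV promoter drives a truncated HIV-1 5' LTR, followed by the Ψ packaging signal with a partial gag sequence, the Rev response element, a cPPT/CTS and a self-inactivating ΔU3 3' LTR, with an SV40 polyadenylation signal downstream. Within this transfer cassette, an SV40 early promoter/origin region precedes the puromycin N-acetyltransferase gene, allowing selection of transduced cells. Further downstream, the strong constitutive EF-1α promoter precedes the YBX3 coding sequence, which is followed by a WPRE to enhance transcript expression. The annotation marks YBX3 over about 900 bp of the roughly 1 kb insert. The unique 24-bp barcode described in the catalogue entry is not annotated separately, and a short U6 promoter fragment is annotated between the ORF and the WPRE.

The construct is intended for YBX3 overexpression in mammalian cells, particularly in pooled screens where the barcode identifies which transcription factor each cell received, as in the directed-differentiation studies for which the collection was built.
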