Addgene plasmid #143442: TFORF0847
Purpose: Lentiviral vector for overexpressing transcription factor ORFs with unique 24-bp barcodes. Barcodes facilitate identification of transcription factors in pooled screens.
Depositing lab: Feng Zhang. Depositing organization: Broad Institute. Publication: A transcription factor atlas of directed differentiation. Joung J, Ma S, Tay T, Geiger-Schuller KR, Kirchgatterer PC, Verdine VK, Guo B, Arias-Garcia MA, Allen WE, Singh A, Kuksenko O, Abudayyeh OO, Gootenberg JS, Fu Z, Macrae RK, Buenrostro JD, Regev A, Zhang F. Cell. 2023 Jan 5;186(1):209-229.e26. doi: 10.1016/j.cell.2022.11.026. PubMed 36608654.
Backbone
  Vector backbone: pLX_TRC317
  Backbone manufacturer: Broad Institute Genetic Perturbation Platform
  Backbone size w/o insert (bp): 8264
  Vector type: Mammalian Expression, Lentiviral
  Selectable markers: Puromycin
Growth in bacteria
  Bacterial resistance: Ampicillin, 100 μg/mL
  Growth temperature: 37°C
  Growth strain: NEB Stable
  Copy number: High Copy
Gene/Insert
  Gene/Insert name: YBX3
  Species: H. sapiens (human)
  Insert size (bp): 1013
  Entrez Gene: YBX3 (a.k.a. CSDA, CSDA1, DBPA, ZONAB)
  Promoter: EF1a
  Cloning method: Unknown
  Sequencing primers: 5′ GGGTGGAGACTGAAGTTAGGCCAG; 3′ CACATAGCGTAAAAGGAGCAACATAG
Terms and licenses: Academic/Nonprofit Terms; Industry Terms: Not Available to Industry
Depositor comments: NM_001145426,ENST00000279550 . The transcription factor ORF portion of this plasmid was synthesized by Genewiz. Please test multiple small colonies in case of plasmid recombination. To make this collection available in a timely manner, a portion of this collection was not fully sequenced by Addgene. If an Addgene verified full plasmid sequence is not available, please contact us prior to placing an order to request the full sequence.
How to cite: TFORF0847 was a gift from Feng Zhang (Addgene plasmid # 143442 ; http://n2t.net/addgene:143442 ; RRID:Addgene_143442)
