>Addgene plasmid #143442 | TFORF0847 | depositor partial sequence | sequence record 282464 | Insert
ACCGCCACCATGAGTGAGGCGGGCGAGGCCACCACCACCACCACCACCACCCTCCCGCAGGCTCCGACGG
AGGCGGCCGCCGCGGCTCCCCAGGACCCCGCGCCCAAGAGCCCGGTGGGCAGCGGTGCGCCCCAGGCCGC
GGCCCCGGCGCCCGCCGCCCACGTCGCAGGAAACCCCGGTGGGGACGCGGCCCCCGCAGCCACGGGCACC
GCGGCCGCCGCCTCTTTAGCCACCGCCGCCGGCAGCGAAGACGCGGAGAAAAAAGTTCTCGCCACCAAAG
TCCTTGGCACTGTCAAATGGTTCAACGTCAGAAATGGATATGGATTTATAAATCGAAATGACACCAAAGA
AGATGTATTTGTACATCAGACTGCCATCAAGAAGAATAACCCACGGAAATATCTGCGCAGTGTAGGAGAT
GGAGAAACTGTAGAGTTTGATGTGGTTGAAGGAGAGAAGGGTGCAGAAGCTGCCAATGTGACTGGCCCGG
ATGGAGTTCCTGTGGAAGGGAGTCGTTACGCTGCAGATCGGCGCCGTTACAGACGTGGCTACTATGGAAG
GCGCCGTGGCCCTCCCCGGAATGCTGGTGAGATTGGAGAGATGAAGGATGGAGTCCCAGAGGGAGCACAA
CTTCAGGGACCGGTTCATCGAAATCCAACTTACCGCCCAAGGTACCGTAGCAGGGGACCTCCTCGCCCAC
GACCTGCCCCAGCAGTTGGAGAGGCTGAAGATAAAGAAAATCAGCAAGCCACCAGTGGTCCAAACCAGCC
GTCTGTTCGCCGTGGATACCGGCGTCCCTACAATTACCGGCGTCGCCCGCGTCCTCCTAACGCTCCTTCA
CAAGATGGCAAAGAGGCCAAGGCAGGTGAAGCACCAACTGAGAACCCTGCTCCACCCACCCAGCAGAGCA
GTGCTGAGTAGTAATGAACTAGTCCGTAACTTGAAAGTATTTCGATTTCTTGGCTTTATATATCTTGTGG
AAAGGACGAGTGCCCATTAGCAACACATGGCCT
