>Addgene plasmid #143442 | TFORF0847 | depositor partial sequence | sequence record 282465 | Barcode
GTGCCCATTAGCAACACATGGCCT
